>Addgene plasmid #211026 | pNLF1-C_WDR5:1-334 | addgene full sequence | sequence record 423364 | Addgene NGS Result
TCAATATTGGCCATTAGCCATATTATTCATTGGTTATATAGCATAAATCAATATTGGCTATTGGCCATTG
CATACGTTGTATCTATATCATAATATGTACATTTATATTGGCTCATGTCCAATATGACCGCCATGTTGGC
ATTGATTATTGACTAGTTATTAATAGTAATCAATTACGGGGTCATTAGTTCATAGCCCATATATGGAGTT
CCGCGTTACATAACTTACGGTAAATGGCCCGCCTGGCTGACCGCCCAACGACCCCCGCCCATTGACGTCA
ATAATGACGTATGTTCCCATAGTAACGCCAATAGGGACTTTCCATTGACGTCAATGGGTGGAGTATTTAC
GGTAAACTGCCCACTTGGCAGTACATCAAGTGTATCATATGCCAAGTCCGCCCCCTATTGACGTCAATGA
CGGTAAATGGCCCGCCTGGCATTATGCCCAGTACATGACCTTACGGGACTTTCCTACTTGGCAGTACATC
TACGTATTAGTCATCGCTATTACCATGGTGATGCGGTTTTGGCAGTACACCAATGGGCGTGGATAGCGGT
TTGACTCACGGGGATTTCCAAGTCTCCACCCCATTGACGTCAATGGGAGTTTGTTTTGGCACCAAAATCA
ACGGGACTTTCCAAAATGTCGTAATAACCCCGCCCCGTTGACGCAAATGGGCGGTAGGCGTGTACGGTGG
GAGGTCTATATAAGCAGAGCTGGTTTAGTGAACCGTCAGATCACTAGAAGCTTTATTGCGGTAGTTTATC
ACAGTTAAATTGCTAACGCAGTCAGTGCTTCTGACACAACAGTCTCGAACTTAAGCTGCAGAAGTTGGTC
GTGAGGCACTGGGCAGGTAAGTATCAAGGTTACAAGACAGGTTTAAGGAGACCAATAGAAACTGGGCTTG
TCGAGACAGAGAAGACTCTTGCGTTTCTGATAGGCACCTATTGGTCTTACTGACATCCACTTTGCCTTTC
TCTCCACAGGTGTCCACTCCCAGTTCAATTACAGCTCTTAAGGCTAGAGTATTAATACGACTCACTATAG
GGCTAGCAAAGCGATCGCTTCCGAATTCGCCACCATGGCGACGGAGGAGAAGAAGCCCGAGACCGAGGCC
GCCAGAGCACAGCCAACCCCTTCGTCATCCGCCACTCAGAGCAAGCCTACACCTGTGAAGCCAAACTATG
CTCTAAAGTTCACCCTTGCTGGCCACACCAAAGCAGTGTCCTCCGTGAAATTCAGCCCGAATGGAGAGTG
GCTGGCAAGTTCATCTGCTGATAAACTTATTAAAATTTGGGGCGCGTATGATGGGAAATTTGAGAAAACC
ATATCTGGTCACAAGCTGGGAATATCCGATGTAGCCTGGTCGTCAGATTCTAACCTTCTTGTTTCTGCCT
CAGATGACAAAACCTTGAAGATATGGGACGTGAGCTCGGGCAAGTGTCTGAAAACCCTGAAGGGACACAG
TAATTATGTCTTTTGCTGCAACTTCAATCCCCAGTCCAACCTTATTGTCTCAGGATCCTTTGACGAAAGC
GTGAGGATATGGGATGTGAAAACAGGGAAGTGCCTCAAGACTTTGCCAGCTCACTCGGATCCAGTCTCGG
CCGTTCATTTTAATCGTGATGGATCCTTGATAGTTTCAAGTAGCTATGATGGTCTCTGTCGCATCTGGGA
CACCGCCTCGGGCCAGTGCCTGAAGACGCTCATCGATGACGACAACCCCCCCGTGTCTTTTGTGAAGTTC
TCCCCGAACGGCAAATACATCCTGGCCGCCACGCTGGACAACACTCTGAAGCTCTGGGACTACAGCAAGG
GGAAGTGCCTGAAGACGTACACTGGCCACAAGAATGAGAAATACTGCATATTTGCCAATTTCTCTGTTAC
TGGTGGGAAGTGGATTGTGTCTGGCTCAGAGGATAACCTTGTTTACATCTGGAACCTTCAGACGAAAGAG
ATTGTACAGAAACTACAAGGCCACACAGATGTCGTGATCTCAACAGCTTGTCACCCAACAGAAAACATCA
TCGCCTCTGCTGCGCTAGAAAATGACAAAACAATTAAACTGTGGAAGAGTGACTGCCGGATATCTAGATT
TGGGCCCAATTCCTGCAGGCGAGCTCTCGGCTCGAGCGGCGTCTTCACACTCGAAGATTTCGTTGGGGAC
TGGCGACAGACAGCCGGCTACAACCTGGACCAAGTCCTTGAACAGGGAGGTGTGTCCAGTTTGTTTCAGA
ATCTCGGGGTGTCCGTAACTCCGATCCAAAGGATTGTCCTGAGCGGTGAAAATGGGCTGAAGATCGACAT
CCATGTCATCATCCCGTATGAAGGTCTGAGCGGCGACCAAATGGGCCAGATCGAAAAAATTTTTAAGGTG
GTGTACCCTGTGGATGATCATCACTTTAAGGTGATCCTGCACTATGGCACACTGGTAATCGACGGGGTTA
CGCCGAACATGATCGACTATTTCGGACGGCCGTATGAAGGCATCGCCGTGTTCGACGGCAAAAAGATCAC
TGTAACAGGGACCCTGTGGAACGGCAACAAAATTATCGACGAGCGCCTGATCAACCCCGACGGCTCCCTG
CTGTTCCGAGTAACCATCAACGGAGTGACCGGCTGGCGGCTGTGCGAACGCATTCTGGCGTAAGGCCGCG
ACTCTAGGGCATGCAAGCTGATCCGGCTGCTAACAAAGCCCGAAAGGAAGCTGAGTTGGCTGCTGCCACC
GCTGAGCAATAACTAGCATAACCCCTTGGGGCGGCCGCTTCGAGCAGACATGATAAGATACATTGATGAG
TTTGGACAAACCACAACTAGAATGCAGTGAAAAAAATGCTTTATTTGTGAAATTTGTGATGCTATTGCTT
TATTTGTAACCATTATAAGCTGCAATAAACAAGTTAACAACAACAATTGCATTCATTTTATGTTTCAGGT
TCAGGGGGAGATGTGGGAGGTTTTTTTAAGCAAGTAAAACCTCTACAAATGTGGTAAAATCGAATTTTAA
CAAAATATTAACGCTTACAATTTCCTGATGCGGTATTTTCTCCTTACGCATCTGTGCGGTATTTCACACC
GCATACGCGGATCTGCGCAGCACCATGGCCTGAAATAACCTCTGAAAGAGGAACTTGGTTAGGTACCTTC
TGAGGCGGAAAGAACCAGCTGTGGAATGTGTGTCAGTTAGGGTGTGGAAAGTCCCCAGGCTCCCCAGCAG
GCAGAAGTATGCAAAGCATGCATCTCAATTAGTCAGCAACCAGGTGTGGAAAGTCCCCAGGCTCCCCAGC
AGGCAGAAGTATGCAAAGCATGCATCTCAATTAGTCAGCAACCATAGTCCCGCCCCTAACTCCGCCCATC
CCGCCCCTAACTCCGCCCAGTTCCGCCCATTCTCCGCCCCATGGCTGACTAATTTTTTTTATTTATGCAG
AGGCCGAGGCCGCCTCGGCCTCTGAGCTATTCCAGAAGTAGTGAGGAGGCTTTTTTGGAGGCCTAGGCTT
TTGCAAAAAGCTCGATTCTTCTGACACTAGCGCCACCATGAAGAAGCCCGAACTCACCGCTACCAGCGTT
GAAAAATTTCTCATCGAGAAGTTCGACAGTGTGAGCGACCTGATGCAGTTGTCGGAGGGCGAAGAGAGCC
GAGCCTTCAGCTTCGATGTCGGCGGACGCGGCTATGTACTGCGGGTGAATAGCTGCGCTGATGGCTTCTA
CAAAGACCGCTACGTGTACCGCCACTTCGCCAGCGCTGCACTACCCATCCCCGAAGTGTTGGACATCGGC
GAGTTCAGCGAGAGCCTGACATACTGCATCAGTAGACGCGCCCAAGGCGTTACTCTCCAAGACCTCCCCG
AAACAGAGCTGCCTGCTGTGTTACAGCCTGTCGCCGAAGCTATGGATGCTATTGCCGCCGCCGACCTCAG
TCAAACCAGCGGCTTCGGCCCATTCGGGCCCCAAGGCATCGGCCAGTACACAACCTGGCGGGATTTCATT
TGCGCCATTGCTGATCCCCATGTCTACCACTGGCAGACCGTGATGGACGACACCGTGTCCGCCAGCGTAG
CTCAAGCCCTGGACGAACTGATGCTGTGGGCCGAAGACTGTCCCGAGGTGCGCCACCTCGTCCATGCCGA
CTTCGGCAGCAACAACGTCCTGACCGACAACGGCCGCATCACCGCCGTAATCGACTGGTCCGAAGCTATG
TTCGGGGACAGTCAGTACGAGGTGGCCAACATCTTCTTCTGGCGGCCCTGGCTGGCTTGCATGGAGCAGC
AGACTCGCTACTTCGAGCGCCGGCATCCCGAGCTGGCCGGCAGCCCTCGTCTGCGAGCCTACATGCTGCG
CATCGGCCTGGATCAGCTCTACCAGAGCCTCGTGGACGGCAACTTCGACGATGCTGCCTGGGCTCAAGGC
CGCTGCGATGCCATCGTCCGCAGCGGGGCCGGCACCGTCGGTCGCACACAAATCGCTCGCCGGAGCGCAG
CCGTATGGACCGACGGCTGCGTCGAGGTGCTGGCCGACAGCGGCAACCGCCGGCCCAGTACACGACCGCG
CGCTAAGGAGGTAGGTCGAGTTTAGACTCTAGCCATCACGATGGCCGCAATAAAATATCTTTATTTTCAT
TACATCTGTGTGTTGGTTTTTTGTGTGAATCGATAGCGATAAGGATCCTCTTTGCGCTTGCGTTTTCCCT
TGTCCAGATAGCCCAGTAGCTGACATTCATCCGGGGTCAGCACCGTTTCTGCGGACTGGCTTTCTACGTA
ATGGTTTCTTAGACGTCAGGTGGCACTTTTCGGGGAAATGTGCGCGGAACCCCTATTTGTTTATTTTTCT
AAATACATTCAAATATGTATCCGCTCATGAGACAATAACCCTGATAAATGCTTCAATAATATTGAAAAAG
GAAGAGTATGAGTATTCAACATTTCCGTGTCGCCCTTATTCCCTTTTTTGCGGCATTTTGCCTTCCTGTT
TTTGCTCACCCAGAAACGCTGGTGAAAGTAAAAGATGCTGAAGATCAGTTGGGTGCACGAGTGGGTTACA
TCGAACTGGATCTCAACAGCGGTAAGATCCTTGAGAGTTTTCGCCCCGAAGAACGTTTTCCAATGATGAG
CACTTTCAAAGTTCTGCTATGTGGCGCGGTATTATCCCGTATTGACGCCGGGCAAGAGCAACTCGGTCGC
CGCATACACTATTCTCAGAATGACTTGGTTGAGTACTCACCAGTCACAGAAAAGCATCTTACGGATGGCA
TGACAGTAAGAGAATTATGCAGTGCTGCCATAACCATGAGTGATAACACTGCGGCCAACTTACTTCTGAC
AACTATCGGAGGACCGAAGGAGCTAACCGCTTTTTTGCACAACATGGGGGATCATGTAACTCGCCTTGAT
CGTTGGGAACCGGAGCTGAATGAAGCCATACCAAACGACGAGCGTGACACCACGATGCCTGTAGCAATGG
CAACAACGTTGCGCAAACTATTAACTGGCGAACTACTTACTCTAGCTTCCCGGCAACAATTAATAGACTG
GATGGAGGCGGATAAAGTTGCAGGACCACTTCTGCGCTCGGCCCTTCCGGCTGGCTGGTTTATTGCTGAT
AAATCTGGAGCCGGTGAGCGTGGGTCTCGCGGTATCATTGCAGCACTGGGGCCAGATGGTAAGCCCTCCC
GTATCGTAGTTATCTACACGACGGGGAGTCAGGCAACTATGGATGAACGAAATAGACAGATCGCTGAGAT
AGGTGCCTCACTGATTAAGCATTGGTAATTCGAAATGACCGACCAAGCGACGCCCAACCGGTATCAGCTC
ACTCAAAGGCGGTAATACGGTTATCCACAGAATCAGGGGATAACGCAGGAAAGAACATGTGAGCAAAAGG
CCAGCAAAAGGCCAGGAACCGTAAAAAGGCCGCGTTGCTGGCGTTTTTCCATAGGCTCCGCCCCCCTGAC
GAGCATCACAAAAATCGACGCTCAAGTCAGAGGTGGCGAAACCCGACAGGACTATAAAGATACCAGGCGT
TTCCCCCTGGAAGCTCCCTCGTGCGCTCTCCTGTTCCGACCCTGCCGCTTACCGGATACCTGTCCGCCTT
TCTCCCTTCGGGAAGCGTGGCGCTTTCTCATAGCTCACGCTGTAGGTATCTCAGTTCGGTGTAGGTCGTT
CGCTCCAAGCTGGGCTGTGTGCACGAACCCCCCGTTCAGCCCGACCGCTGCGCCTTATCCGGTAACTATC
GTCTTGAGTCCAACCCGGTAAGACACGACTTATCGCCACTGGCAGCAGCCACTGGTAACAGGATTAGCAG
AGCGAGGTATGTAGGCGGTGCTACAGAGTTCTTGAAGTGGTGGCCTAACTACGGCTACACTAGAAGGACA
GTATTTGGTATCTGCGCTCTGCTGAAGCCAGTTACCTTCGGAAAAAGAGTTGGTAGCTCTTGATCCGGCA
AACAAACCACCGCTGGTAGCGGTGGTTTTTTTGTTTGCAAGCAGCAGATTACGCGCAGAAAAAAAGGATT
TCAAGAAGATCCTTTGATCTTTTCTACGGGGTCTGACGCTCAGTGGAACGAAAACTCACGTTAAGGGATT
TTGGTCATGAGATTATCAAAAAGGATCTTCACCTAGATCCTTTTATAGTCCGGAAATACAGGAACGCACG
CTGGATGGCCCTTCGCTGGGATGGTGAAACCATGAAAAATGGCAGCTTCAGTGGATTAAGTGGGGGTAAT
GTGGCCTGTACCCTCTGGTTGCATAGGTATTCATACGGTTAAAATTTATCAGGCGCGATTGCGGCAGTTT
TTCGGGTGGTTTGTTGCCATTTTTACCTGTCTGCTGCCGTGATCGCGCTGAACGCGTTTTAGCGGTGCGT
ACAATTAAGGGATTATGGTAAATCCACTTACTGTCTGCCCTCGTAGCCATCGAGATAAACCGCAGTACTC
CGGCCACGATGCGTCCGGCGTAGAGGATCGAGATCT
Features (pLannotate 1.2.2; 20 found; start..end, strand, type, name):
    140..517     +  enhancer       CMV enhancer: human cytomegalovirus immediate early enhancer
    519..718     +  promoter       CMV promoter: human cytomegalovirus (CMV) immediate early promoter
    857..989     +  intron         chimeric intron: chimera between introns from human β-globin and immunoglobulin heavy chain genes
   1033..1051    +  promoter       T7 promoter: promoter for bacteriophage T7 RNA polymerase
   1085..2086    +  CDS            WDR5: WDR5_HUMAN - Also known as BIG3. Experimental evidence at protein level: Swiss-Prot protein existence level 1. Contributes to histone modification (PubMed:19131338, PubMed:19556245, PubMed:19103755, PubMed:20018852, PubMed:16600877, PubMed:16829960). May position the N-terminus of histone H3 for efficient trimethylation at 'Lys-4' (PubMed:16829960). As part of the MLL1/MLL complex it is involved in methylation and dimethylation at 'Lys-4' of histone H3 (PubMed:19556245). H3 'Lys-4' methylation represents a specific tag for epigenetic transcriptional activation (PubMed:18840606). As part of the
   2141..2653    +  CDS            Nluc: NanoLuc® luciferase human codon-optimized
   2686..2735    +  CDS            SET1 (fragment): solubility-enhancement tag derived from T7 phage gene 10B
   2743..2762    +  terminator     T7 terminator (fragment): transcription terminator for bacteriophage T7 RNA polymerase
   2784..2905    -  polyA_signal   SV40 poly(A) signal: SV40 polyadenylation signal
   2928..2996    -  CDS            large T antigen (fragment): large T antigen from SV40 (simian virus 40)
   3001..3033    +  rep_origin     M13 ori (fragment): M13 bacteriophage origin of replication; arrow indicates direction of (+) strand synthesis
   3034..3085    -  misc_feature   bom (fragment): basis of mobility region from pBR322
   3150..3507    +  promoter       SV40 promoter: SV40 enhancer and early promoter
   3538..4560    +  CDS            hph: KHYB_ECOLX - Experimental evidence at protein level: Swiss-Prot protein existence level 1. The aminoglycoside phosphotransferases achieve inactivation of their antibiotic substrates by phosphorylation. Only phosphorylates hygromycin and closely related compounds such as demethyl analogs and destomycin. From Escherichia coli.
   4599..4647    +  polyA_signal   poly(A) signal: synthetic polyadenylation signal
   4668..4760    -  CDS            tnpA (fragment): TN5P_ECOLX - Also known as tnp. Experimental evidence at protein level: Swiss-Prot protein existence level 1. Mediates transposition of transposon Tn5 by a 'cut and paste' mechanism. First, the monomeric transposase binds the 19 bp inverted DNA repeats flanking the transposon. Then, dimerization of the DNA- bound transposase creates a synaptic DNA complex. After nicking of the first DNA strand, excision of the transposon proceeds through a series of intermediates. The transposase then mediates the insertion of the transposon at a new site by strand transfer. The activity of the wild- type tran
   4803..4907    +  promoter       AmpR promoter: bla
   4908..5768    +  CDS            AmpR: β-lactamase; bla; confers resistance to ampicillin, carbenicillin, and related antibiotics
   5926..6514    -  rep_origin     ori: high-copy-number ColE1/pMB1/pBR322/pUC origin of replication
   6630..6913    +  misc_feature   cer region: ColE1-derived recombination site that helps to maintain plasmids as monomers
