[The description below was written by a language model from this plasmid's Addgene catalogue record and pLannotate feature annotations shown in this document.]
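Description:
pNLF1-C_WDR5:1-334 is a mammalian expression plasmid built on Promega's pNLF1-C backbone, which is designed for making C-terminal NanoLuc luciferase fusions. It is maintained in E. coli through a high-copy ColE1/pUC-type origin and an ampicillin resistance gene (β-lactamase with its own promoter). A ColE1-derived cer site helps keep the plasmid in monomeric form. For selection in mammalian cells, a separate cassette places the hygromycin phosphotransferase gene (hph) under the SV40 enhancer/early promoter, followed by a synthetic polyadenylation signal. The sequenced record is about 7 kb.

The payload is the full-length, wild-type human WDR5 coding sequence (residues M1 to C334, 1002 bp), derived from a Mammalian Gene Collection clone and inserted by ligation-independent cloning. The flanking EcoRI and EcoRV sites are retained. Expression is driven by the CMV immediate-early enhancer and promoter, followed by a chimeric β-globin/immunoglobulin intron that supports efficient mRNA processing. A T7 promoter lies just upstream of the open reading frame and could in principle allow in vitro transcription. WDR5 is joined in frame, through a short linker, to human codon-optimised NanoLuc at its C terminus, and the transcript ends at an SV40 poly(A) signal. Several short annotations in the feature table (SET1, T7 terminator, large T antigen, M13 ori, bom and tnpA fragments) appear to be partial matches to backbone sequence rather than functional parts.

WDR5 is a WD40-repeat protein and a component of MLL histone H3 lysine 4 methyltransferase complexes. The plasmid was deposited with a study assessing the ligandability of WD40-repeat proteins. A NanoLuc fusion of this kind is typically used as the luminescent donor in cellular assays such as NanoBRET target engagement or interaction measurements, although the record itself states only mammalian expression of tagged WDR5.
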