Addgene plasmid #211026: pNLF1-C_WDR5:1-334
Purpose: Mammalian expression of full-length human WDR5. C-terminal NanoLuc luciferase tag.
Depositing lab: Cheryl Arrowsmith. Depositing organization: University of Toronto. Publication: A Target Class Ligandability Evaluation of WD40 Repeat-Containing Proteins. Ackloo S, Li F, Szewczyk M, Seitova A, Loppnau P, Zeng H, Xu J, Ahmad S, Arnautova YA, Baghaie AJ, Beldar S, Bolotokova A, Centrella PA, Chau I, Clark MA, Cuozzo JW, Dehghani-Tafti S, Disch JS, Dong A, Dumas A, Feng JA, Ghiabi P, Gibson E, Gilmer J, Goldman B, Green SR, Guie MA, Guilinger JP, Harms N, Herasymenko O, Houliston S, Hutchinson A, Kearnes S, Keefe AD, Kimani SW, Kramer T, Kutera M, Kwak HA, Lento C, Li Y, Liu J, Loup J, Machado RAC, Mulhern CJ, Perveen S, Righetto GL, Riley P, Shrestha S, Sigel EA, Silva M, Sintchak MD, Slakman BL, Taylor RD, Thompson J, Torng W, Underkoffler C, von Rechenberg M, Walsh RT, Watson I, Wilson DJ, Wolf E, Yadav M, Yazdi AK, Zhang J, Zhang Y, Santhakumar V, Edwards AM, Barsyte-Lovejoy D, Schapira M, Brown PJ, Halabelian L, Arrowsmith CH. J Med Chem. 2025 Jan 23;68(2):1092-1112. doi: 10.1021/acs.jmedchem.4c02010. Epub 2024 Nov 4. PubMed 39495097.
Backbone
  Vector backbone: pNLF1-C
  Backbone manufacturer: Promega
  Vector type: Mammalian Expression
  Selectable markers: Hygromycin
Growth in bacteria
  Bacterial resistance: Ampicillin, 100 μg/mL
  Growth temperature: 37°C
  Growth strain: DH5alpha
  Copy number: High Copy
Gene/Insert
  Gene/Insert name: WDR5:M1-C334
  Species: H. sapiens (human)
  Insert size (bp): 1002
  Mutation: wild type
  Entrez Gene: WDR5 (a.k.a. BIG-3, BIG3, CFAP89, SWD3)
  Promoter: CMV
  Tag / fusion protein: NanoLuc luciferase (C terminal on insert)
  Cloning method: Ligation Independent Cloning
  Sequencing primers: 5′ ttacagctcttaaggctagag; 3′ agccggctgtctgtcgccag
Resource information
  A portion of this plasmid was derived from a plasmid made by: Mammalian Gene Collection (BC001635)
Terms and licenses: Academic/Nonprofit Terms; Industry Terms: Not Available to Industry
Depositor comments: 5' Cloning Site: EcoR1 (not destroyed), 3' Cloning Site: EcoRV (not destroyed). C terminal tag: risrfgpnscrralgssgvftledfvgdwrqtagynldqvleqggvsslfqnlgvsvtpiqrivlsgenglkidihviipyeglsgdqmgqiekifkvvypvddhhfkvilhygtlvidgvtpnmidyfgrpyegiavfdgkkitvtgtlwngnkiiderlinpdgsllfrvtingvtgwrlcerila.
How to cite: pNLF1-C_WDR5:1-334 was a gift from Cheryl Arrowsmith (Addgene plasmid # 211026 ; http://n2t.net/addgene:211026 ; RRID:Addgene_211026)
