>Addgene plasmid #211026 | pNLF1-C_WDR5:1-334 | depositor partial sequence | sequence record 411532 | Insert sequence
ATGGCGACGGAGGAGAAGAAGCCCGAGACCGAGGCCGCCAGAGCACAGCCAACCCCTTCGTCATCCGCCA
CTCAGAGCAAGCCTACACCTGTGAAGCCAAACTATGCTCTAAAGTTCACCCTTGCTGGCCACACCAAAGC
AGTGTCCTCCGTGAAATTCAGCCCGAATGGAGAGTGGCTGGCAAGTTCATCTGCTGATAAACTTATTAAA
ATTTGGGGCGCGTATGATGGGAAATTTGAGAAAACCATATCTGGTCACAAGCTGGGAATATCCGATGTAG
CCTGGTCGTCAGATTCTAACCTTCTTGTTTCTGCCTCAGATGACAAAACCTTGAAGATATGGGACGTGAG
CTCGGGCAAGTGTCTGAAAACCCTGAAGGGACACAGTAATTATGTCTTTTGCTGCAACTTCAATCCCCAG
TCCAACCTTATTGTCTCAGGATCCTTTGACGAAAGCGTGAGGATATGGGATGTGAAAACAGGGAAGTGCC
TCAAGACTTTGCCAGCTCACTCGGATCCAGTCTCGGCCGTTCATTTTAATCGTGATGGATCCTTGATAGT
TTCAAGTAGCTATGATGGTCTCTGTCGCATCTGGGACACCGCCTCGGGCCAGTGCCTGAAGACGCTCATC
GATGACGACAACCCCCCCGTGTCTTTTGTGAAGTTCTCCCCGAACGGCAAATACATCCTGGCCGCCACGC
TGGACAACACTCTGAAGCTCTGGGACTACAGCAAGGGGAAGTGCCTGAAGACGTACACTGGCCACAAGAA
TGAGAAATACTGCATATTTGCCAATTTCTCTGTTACTGGTGGGAAGTGGATTGTGTCTGGCTCAGAGGAT
AACCTTGTTTACATCTGGAACCTTCAGACGAAAGAGATTGTACAGAAACTACAAGGCCACACAGATGTCG
TGATCTCAACAGCTTGTCACCCAACAGAAAACATCATCGCCTCTGCTGCGCTAGAAAATGACAAAACAAT
TAAACTGTGGAAGAGTGACTGC
